>Addgene plasmid #237113 | CMV-AR-SmBiT Expression Vector | addgene full sequence | sequence record 472422 | Addgene NGS Result
AGCATCAGTTCGTCCAGGGCTTGAGCTACGCTGGCGGACACGGTGTCGTCCATCACGGTCTGCCAGTGGT
AGACATGGGGATCAGCAATGGCGCAAATGAAATCCCGCCAGGTTGTGTACTGGCCGATGCCTTGGGGCCC
GAATGGGCCGAAGCCGCTGGTTTGACTGAGGTCGGCGGCGGCAATAGCATCCATAGCTTCGGCGACAGGC
TGTAACACAGCAGGCAGCTCTGTTTCGGGGAGGTCTTGGAGAGTAACGCCTTGGGCGCGTCTACTGATGC
AGTATGTCAGGCTCTCGCTGAACTCGCCGATGTCCAACACTTCGGGGATGGGTAGTGCAGCGCTGGCGAA
GTGGCGGTACACGTAGCGGTCTTTGTAGAAGCCATCAGCGCAGCTATTCACCCGCAGTACATAGCCGCGT
CCGCCGACATCGAAGCTGAAGGCTCGGCTCTCTTCGCCCTCCGACAACTGCATCAGGTCGCTCACACTGT
CGAACTTCTCGATGAGAAATTTTTCAACGCTGGTAGCGGTGAGTTCGGGCTTCTTCATGGTGGCGCTAGT
GTCAGAAGAATCGAGCTTTTTGCAAAAGCCTAGGCCTCCAAAAAAGCCTCCTCACTACTTCTGGAATAGC
TCAGAGGCCGAGGCGGCCTCGGCCTCTGCATAAATAAAAAAAATTAGTCAGCCATGGGGCGGAGAATGGG
CGGAACTGGGCGGAGTTAGGGGCGGGATGGGCGGAGTTAGGGGCGGGACTATGGTTGCTGACTAATTGAG
ATGCATGCTTTGCATACTTCTGCCTGCTGGGGAGCCTGGGGACTTTCCACACCTGGTTGCTGACTAATTG
AGATGCATGCTTTGCATACTTCTGCCTGCTGGGGAGCCTGGGGACTTTCCACACCCTAACTGACACACAT
TCCACAGCTGGTTCTTTCCGCCTCAGAAGGTACCTAACCAAGTTCCTCTTTCAGAGGTTATTTCAGGCCA
TGGTGCTGCGCAGATCCGCGTATGCGGTGTGAAATACCGCACAGATGCGTAAGGAGAAAATACCGCATCA
GGAAATTGTAAGCGTTAATATTTTGTTAAAATTCGATTTTACCACATTTGTAGAGGTTTTACTTGCTTAA
AAAAACCTCCCACATCTCCCCCTGAACCTGAAACATAAAATGAATGCAATTGTTGTTGTTAACTTGTTTA
TTGCAGCTTATAATGGTTACAAATAAAGCAATAGCATCACAAATTTCACAAATAAAGCATTTTTTTCACT
GCATTCTAGTTGTGGTTTGTCCAAACTCATCAATGTATCTTATCATGTCTGCTCGAAGCGGCCGCCCCAA
GGGGTTATGCTAGTTATTGCTCAGCGGTGGCAGCAGCCAACTCAGCTTCCTTTCGGGCTTTGTTAGCAGC
CGGATCAGCTTGCATGCCTGCAGGTCGACTCTAGAGTCGCGGCCTTACAGAATCTCCTCGAACAGCCGGT
AGCCGGTCACACCGCTCGAGCCTCCACCTCCGCTCCCGCCACCACCTGAACTGCCTTGAGAAACCTGGGT
GTGGAAATAGATGGGCTTGACTTTCCCAGAAAGGATCTTGGGCACTTGCACAGAGATGATCTCTGCCATC
ATTTCCGGAAAGTCCACGCTCACCATGTGTGACTTGATTAGCAGGTCAAAAGTGAACTGATGCAGCTCTC
TCGCAATAGGCTGCACGGAGTCCAGGAGCTTGGTGAGCTGGTAGAAGCGTCTTGAGCAGGATGTGGGATT
TTTTCTTTTGCATGCAATGATACGATCGAGTTCCTTGATGTAGTTCATTCGAAGTTCATCAAAGAATTTT
TGATTTTTCAGCCCATCCACTGGAATAATGCTGAAGAGTAGCAGTGCTTTCATGCACAGGAATTCCTGGG
GGGTGATTTGGAGCCATCCAAACTCTTGAGAGAGGTGCCTCATTCGGACACACTGGCTGTACATCCGGGA
CTTGTGCATGCGGTACTCATTGAAAACCAGATCAGGGGCGAAGTAGAGCATCCTGGAGTTGACATTGGTG
AAGGATCGCCAGCCCATGGCAAACACCATGAGCCCCATCCAGGAGTACTGAATGACAGCCATCTGGTCGT
CCACGTGTAAGTTGCGGAAGCCAGGCAAGGCCTTGGCCCACTTGACCACGTGTACAAGCTGTCTCTCTCC
CAGTTCATTGAGGCTAGAGAGCAAGGCTGCAAAGGAGTCGGGCTGGTTGTTGTCGTGTCCAGCACACACT
ACACCTGGCTCAATGGCTTCCAGGACATTCAGAAAGATGGGCTGACATTCATAGCCTTCAATGTGTGACA
CTGTCAGCTTCTGGGTTGTCTCCTCAGTGGGGCTGGTGGTGCTGGAAGCCTCTCCTTCCTCCTGTAGTTT
CAGATTACCAAGTTTCTTCAGCTTCCGGGCTCCCAGAGTCATCCCTGCTTCATAACATTTCCGAAGACGA
CAAGATGGACAATTTTTCCTTCGGAATTTATCAATAGTGCAATCATTTCTGCTGGCGCACAGGTACTTCT
GTTTCCCTTCAGCGGCTCTTTTGAAGAAGACCTTGCAGCTTCCACATGTGAGAGCTCCATAGTGACACCC
AGAAGCTTCATCTCCACAGATCAGGCAGGTCTTCTGGGGTGGAAAGTAATAGTCAATGGGCAAAACATGG
TCCCTGGCAGTCTCCAAACGCATGTCCCCGTAAGGTCCGGAGTAGCTATCCATCCAGGGGCCCATTTCGC
TTTTGACACAAGTGGGACTGGGATAGGGCACTCTGCTCACCATGCCGCCAGGGTACCACACATCAGGTGC
GGTGAAGTCGCTTTCCTGGCCCGCCAGCCCCTGAGGGGGCCGAGTGTAGCCGTAGGGGGCTACAGCTCCC
GCCTCGCCGCCGCCGCCGCCGCCGCCGCCGCCGCCGCCGCCGCCGCCGCCGCCGCCGCCACCACCCCCAC
CACCACCACACGGTCCATACAACTGGCCTTCTTCGGCTGTGAAGAGAGTGTGCCAGGATGAGGAAGCGGC
GGCTGAGGGTGACCCAGAACCGGGTCCCGCTGCACCCGCGCCATGCAGGCTCGCCAGGTCCCCATAGCGG
CACTGCGCCGCCGCAGCCGCCCAGGCGCTGCCGTAGTCCAGCGGGTTCTCCAGCTTGATGCGAGCGTGGG
GATGGGGAGGCGGCGGAGGGGGCGGCGGTCCGGCCAGAGCCAGTGGAAAGTTGTAGTAGTCGCGACTCTG
GTACGCAGCTGCCTCGTCCAGTGCTCCGGACTTGTAGAGAGACAGGGTAGACGGCAGTTCAAGTGTCCCG
GAGCTCCCTGCTGCAGCGCTGCCAGAGCAGCCTAGGCTCTCGCCTTCTAGCCCTTTGGTGTAACCTCCCT
TGAAAGGGGAATACTCAGCAGTATCTTCAGTGCTCTTGCCTGCGCTGTCGTCTAGCAGAGAACCTTTGCA
TTCGGCCAATGGGGCACAAGGAGTGGGACGCACAGCGGGTGGAACTCCCAAAAGTGGGGCGTACATGCAA
TCCCCCCGAAGCTGTTCCCCTGGACTCAGATGCTCCAACGCCTCCACACCCAGGCCCATGGACACCGACA
CTGCCTTACACAACTCCTTGGCGTTGTCAGAAATGGTCGAAGTGCCCCCTAAGTAATTGTCCTTGGAGGA
AGTGGGAGCCCCCGAGGCTTCCCTCGCTCTCCCGCTGCTGCTGCCTTCGGATACTGCTTCCTGCTGCTGT
TGCTGAAGGAGTTGCATGGTGCTGGCCTCGCTCAGGATGTCTTTAAGGTCAGCGGAGCAGCTGCTTAAGC
CGGGGAAAGTGGGGCCCAGCAGGGACAACGTGGATGGGGCAGCTGAGTCATCCTCGTCCGGAGGTGCTGG
CAGCTGCTGCGGCAGCCCCTTGCTGGCGGCCACGGCGGCTCCAGGCTCTGGGACGCAACCTCTCTCGGGG
TGGCACTCCAGGGCCGACTGCGGCTGTGAAGGTTGCTGTTCCTCATCCAGGACCAGGTAGCCTGTGGGGC
CTCTACGATGGGCTTGGGGAGAACCATCCTCACCCTGCTGCTGCTGCTGCTGCCTGGGGCTAGTCTCTTG
CTGCTGCTGCTGCTGCTGCTGCTGCTGCTGCTGCTGCTGCTGCTGCTGCTGCTGCTGCTGCAGCAGCAGC
AAACTGGCGCCGGGAGGTGCTGCGCTCGCGGCCTCTGGGTGCCTGGGGCCCGGGTTCTGGATCACTTCGC
GCACGCTCTGGAACAGATTCTGGAAAGCTCCTCGGTAGGTCTTGGACGGCGGCCGAGGGTAGACCCTTCC
CAGCCCTAACTGCACTTCCATGGCGATCGCTAGCCCTATAGTGAGTCGTATTAATACTCTAGCCTTAAGA
GCTGTAATTGAACTGGGAGTGGACACCTGTGGAGAGAAAGGCAAAGTGGATGTCAGTAAGACCAATAGGT
GCCTATCAGAAACGCAAGAGTCTTCTCTGTCTCGACAAGCCCAGTTTCTATTGGTCTCCTTAAACCTGTC
TTGTAACCTTGATACTTACCTGCCCAGTGCCTCACGACCAACTTCTGCAGCTTAAGTTCGAGACTGTTGT
GTCAGAAGCACTGACTGCGTTAGCAATTTAACTGTGATAAACTACCGCAATAAAGCTTCTAGTGATCTGA
CGGTTCACTAAACCAGCTCTGCTTATATAGACCTCCCACCGTACACGCCTACCGCCCATTTGCGTCAACG
GGGCGGGGTTATTACGACATTTTGGAAAGTCCCGTTGATTTTGGTGCCAAAACAAACTCCCATTGACGTC
AATGGGGTGGAGACTTGGAAATCCCCGTGAGTCAAACCGCTATCCACGCCCATTGGTGTACTGCCAAAAC
CGCATCACCATGGTAATAGCGATGACTAATACGTAGATGTACTGCCAAGTAGGAAAGTCCCGTAAGGTCA
TGTACTGGGCATAATGCCAGGCGGGCCATTTACCGTCATTGACGTCAATAGGGGGCGGACTTGGCATATG
ATACACTTGATGTACTGCCAAGTGGGCAGTTTACCGTAAATACTCCACCCATTGACGTCAATGGAAAGTC
CCTATTGGCGTTACTATGGGAACATACGTCATTATTGACGTCAATGGGCGGGGGTCGTTGGGCGGTCAGC
CAGGCGGGCCATTTACCGTAAGTTATGTAACGCGGAACTCCATATATGGGCTATGAACTAATGACCCCGT
AATTGATTACTATTAATAACTAGTCAATAATCAATGCCAACATGGCGGTCATATTGGACATGAGCCAATA
TAAATGTACATATTATGATATAGATACAACGTATGCAATGGCCAATAGCCAATATTGATTTATGCTATAT
AACCAATGAATAATATGGCTAATGGCCAATATTGAAGATCTCGATCCTCTACGCCGGACGCATCGTGGCC
GGAGTACTGCGGTTTATCTCGATGGCTACGAGGGCAGACAGTAAGTGGATTTACCATAATCCCTTAATTG
TACGCACCGCTAAAACGCGTTCAGCGCGATCACGGCAGCAGACAGGTAAAAATGGCAACAAACCACCCGA
AAAACTGCCGCAATCGCGCCTGATAAATTTTAACCGTATGAATACCTATGCAACCAGAGGGTACAGGCCA
CATTACCCCCACTTAATCCACTGAAGCTGCCATTTTTCATGGTTTCACCATCCCAGCGAAGGGCCATCCA
GCGTGCGTTCCTGTATTTCCGGACTATAAAAGGATCTAGGTGAAGATCCTTTTTGATAATCTCATGACCA
AAATCCCTTAACGTGAGTTTTCGTTCCACTGAGCGTCAGACCCCGTAGAAAAGATCAAAGGATCTTCTTG
AAATCCTTTTTTTCTGCGCGTAATCTGCTGCTTGCAAACAAAAAAACCACCGCTACCAGCGGTGGTTTGT
TTGCCGGATCAAGAGCTACCAACTCTTTTTCCGAAGGTAACTGGCTTCAGCAGAGCGCAGATACCAAATA
CTGTCCTTCTAGTGTAGCCGTAGTTAGGCCACCACTTCAAGAACTCTGTAGCACCGCCTACATACCTCGC
TCTGCTAATCCTGTTACCAGTGGCTGCTGCCAGTGGCGATAAGTCGTGTCTTACCGGGTTGGACTCAAGA
CGATAGTTACCGGATAAGGCGCAGCGGTCGGGCTGAACGGGGGGTTCGTGCACACAGCCCAGCTTGGAGC
GAACGACCTACACCGAACTGAGATACCTACAGCGTGAGCTATGAGAAAGCGCCACGCTTCCCGAAGGGAG
AAAGGCGGACAGGTATCCGGTAAGCGGCAGGGTCGGAACAGGAGAGCGCACGAGGGAGCTTCCAGGGGGA
AACGCCTGGTATCTTTATAGTCCTGTCGGGTTTCGCCACCTCTGACTTGAGCGTCGATTTTTGTGATGCT
CGTCAGGGGGGCGGAGCCTATGGAAAAACGCCAGCAACGCGGCCTTTTTACGGTTCCTGGCCTTTTGCTG
GCCTTTTGCTCACATGTTCTTTCCTGCGTTATCCCCTGATTCTGTGGATAACCGTATTACCGCCTTTGAG
TGAGCTGATACCGGTTGGGCGTCGCTTGGTCGGTCATTTCGAATTACCAATGCTTAATCAGTGAGGCACC
TATCTCAGCGATCTGTCTATTTCGTTCATCCATAGTTGCCTGACTCCCCGTCGTGTAGATAACTACGATA
CGGGAGGGCTTACCATCTGGCCCCAGTGCTGCAATGATACCGCGAGACCCACGCTCACCGGCTCCAGATT
TATCAGCAATAAACCAGCCAGCCGGAAGGGCCGAGCGCAGAAGTGGTCCTGCAACTTTATCCGCCTCCAT
CCAGTCTATTAATTGTTGCCGGGAAGCTAGAGTAAGTAGTTCGCCAGTTAATAGTTTGCGCAACGTTGTT
GCCATTGCTACAGGCATCGTGGTGTCACGCTCGTCGTTTGGTATGGCTTCATTCAGCTCCGGTTCCCAAC
GATCAAGGCGAGTTACATGATCCCCCATGTTGTGCAAAAAAGCGGTTAGCTCCTTCGGTCCTCCGATAGT
TGTCAGAAGTAAGTTGGCCGCAGTGTTATCACTCATGGTTATGGCAGCACTGCATAATTCTCTTACTGTC
ATGCCATCCGTAAGATGCTTTTCTGTGACTGGTGAGTACTCAACCAAGTCATTCTGAGAATAGTGTATGC
GGCGACCGAGTTGCTCTTGCCCGGCGTCAATACGGGATAATACCGCGCCACATAGCAGAACTTTGAAAGT
GCTCATCATTGGAAAACGTTCTTCGGGGCGAAAACTCTCAAGGATCTTACCGCTGTTGAGATCCAGTTCG
ATGTAACCCACTCGTGCACCCAACTGATCTTCAGCATCTTTTACTTTCACCAGCGTTTCTGGGTGAGCAA
AAACAGGAAGGCAAAATGCCGCAAAAAAGGGAATAAGGGCGACACGGAAATGTTGAATACTCATACTCTT
CCTTTTTCAATATTATTGAAGCATTTATCAGGGTTATTGTCTCATGAGCGGATACATATTTGAATGTATT
TAGAAAAATAAACAAATAGGGGTTCCGCGCACATTTCCCCGAAAAGTGCCACCTGACGTCTAAGAAACCA
TTACGTAGAAAGCCAGTCCGCAGAAACGGTGCTGACCCCGGATGAATGTCAGCTACTGGGCTATCTGGAC
AAGGGAAAACGCAAGCGCAAAGAGGATCCTTATCGCTATCGATTCACACAAAAAACCAACACACAGATGT
AATGAAAATAAAGATATTTTATTGCGGCCATCGTGATGGCTAGAGTCTAAACTCGACCTACCTCCTTAGC
GCGCGGTCGTGTACTGGGCCGGCGGTTGCCGCTGTCGGCCAGCACCTCGACGCAGCCGTCGGTCCATACG
GCTGCGCTCCGGCGAGCGATTTGTGTGCGACCGACGGTGCCGGCCCCGCTGCGGACGATGGCATCGCAGC
GGCCTTGAGCCCAGGCAGCATCGTCGAAGTTGCCGTCCACGAGGCTCTGGTAGAGCTGATCCAGGCCGAT
GCGCAGCATGTAGGCTCGCAGACGAGGGCTGCCGGCCAGCTCGGGATGCCGGCGCTCGAAGTAGCGAGTC
TGCTGCTCCATGCAAGCCAGCCAGGGCCGCCAGAAGAAGATGTTGGCCACCTCGTACTGACTGTCCCCGA
ACATAGCTTCGGACCAGTCGATTACGGCGGTGATGCGGCCGTTGTCGGTCAGGACGTTGTTGCTGCCGAA
GTCGGCATGGACGAGGTGGCGCACCTCGGGACAGTCTTCGGCCCAC
Features (pLannotate 1.2.2; 20 found; start..end, strand, type, name):
    579..936     -  promoter       SV40 promoter: SV40 enhancer and early promoter
   1001..1052    +  misc_feature   bom (fragment): basis of mobility region from pBR322
   1053..1085    -  rep_origin     M13 ori (fragment): M13 bacteriophage origin of replication; arrow indicates direction of (+) strand synthesis
   1090..1158    +  CDS            large T antigen (fragment): large T antigen from SV40 (simian virus 40)
   1181..1302    +  polyA_signal   SV40 poly(A) signal: SV40 polyadenylation signal
   1324..1343    -  terminator     T7 terminator (fragment): transcription terminator for bacteriophage T7 RNA polymerase
   1351..1400    -  CDS            SET1 (fragment): solubility-enhancement tag derived from T7 phage gene 10B
   1407..1436    -  misc_feature   MCS (fragment): pUC18/19 multiple cloning site
   1535..4291    -  CDS            AR: ANDR_HUMAN - Also known as DHTR, NR3C4. Experimental evidence at protein level: Swiss-Prot protein existence level 1. [Isoform 4]: Lacks the C-terminal ligand-binding domain and may therefore constitutively activate the transcription of a specific set of genes independently of steroid hormones. From Homo sapiens (Human).
   4305..4323    -  promoter       T7 promoter: promoter for bacteriophage T7 RNA polymerase
   4367..4499    -  intron         chimeric intron: chimera between introns from human β-globin and immunoglobulin heavy chain genes
   4638..4837    -  promoter       CMV promoter: human cytomegalovirus (CMV) immediate early promoter
   4839..5216    -  enhancer       CMV enhancer: human cytomegalovirus immediate early enhancer
   5409..5692    -  misc_feature   cer region: ColE1-derived recombination site that helps to maintain plasmids as monomers
   5808..6396    +  rep_origin     ori: high-copy-number ColE1/pMB1/pBR322/pUC origin of replication
   6554..7414    -  CDS            AmpR: β-lactamase; bla; confers resistance to ampicillin, carbenicillin, and related antibiotics
   7415..7519    -  promoter       AmpR promoter: bla
   7562..7654    +  CDS            tnpA (fragment): TN5P_ECOLX - Also known as tnp. Experimental evidence at protein level: Swiss-Prot protein existence level 1. Mediates transposition of transposon Tn5 by a 'cut and paste' mechanism. First, the monomeric transposase binds the 19 bp inverted DNA repeats flanking the transposon. Then, dimerization of the DNA- bound transposase creates a synaptic DNA complex. After nicking of the first DNA strand, excision of the transposon proceeds through a series of intermediates. The transposase then mediates the insertion of the transposon at a new site by strand transfer. The activity of the wild- type tran
   7675..7723    -  polyA_signal   poly(A) signal: synthetic polyadenylation signal
   7762..548     -  CDS            hph (across the origin): KHYB_ECOLX - Experimental evidence at protein level: Swiss-Prot protein existence level 1. The aminoglycoside phosphotransferases achieve inactivation of their antibiotic substrates by phosphorylation. Only phosphorylates hygromycin and closely related compounds such as demethyl analogs and destomycin. From Escherichia coli.
