[The description below was written by a language model from this plasmid's Addgene catalogue record and pLannotate feature annotations shown in this document.]
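Description:
CMV-AR-SmBiT Expression Vector is a mammalian expression plasmid of about 8.2 kb, built on the pF5A CMV-neo Flexi vector backbone, that expresses the human androgen receptor (AR, NR3C4) fused at its C terminus to SmBiT. SmBiT is the small peptide subunit of the split NanoLuc (NanoBiT) luciferase complementation system. In bacteria the plasmid replicates from a high-copy ColE1/pUC-type origin and is selected through the β-lactamase (AmpR) gene. A cer recombination site helps keep the plasmid monomeric.

The AR open reading frame carries no recorded mutation. It is driven by the human CMV immediate-early enhancer and promoter, followed by a chimeric β-globin/immunoglobulin intron that improves transcript processing and expression. A T7 promoter sits just upstream of the coding sequence, which would also allow in vitro transcription. An SV40 late-type poly(A) signal lies downstream of the insert. The SmBiT tag itself is not annotated as a separate feature. The short fragment hits in the region between the AR coding sequence and the poly(A) signal (MCS, SET1, T7 terminator) probably reflect linker and backbone sequence rather than functional elements. A second cassette places the hygromycin phosphotransferase gene (hph) under the SV40 enhancer/early promoter with a synthetic poly(A) signal. This agrees with the listed hygromycin marker, even though the backbone name refers to neo.

The record does not state a specific application. An AR-SmBiT fusion would typically be co-expressed with a LgBiT-tagged partner to give a luminescent readout of AR interactions or dimerization in live cells, and hygromycin selection allows stable lines to be made.
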