Addgene plasmid #237113: CMV-AR-SmBiT Expression Vector
Depositing lab: Promega Corporation.
Backbone
  Vector backbone: pF5A CMV-neo Flexi(R) Vector
  Vector type: Mammalian Expression
  Selectable markers: Hygromycin
Growth in bacteria
  Bacterial resistance: Ampicillin, 100 μg/mL
  Growth temperature: 37°C
  Growth strain: DH5alpha
  Copy number: High Copy
Gene/Insert
  Gene/Insert name: AR
  Species: H. sapiens (human)
  Mutation: None
  Entrez Gene: AR (a.k.a. AIS, AR8, DHTR, HUMARA, HYSP1, KD, NR3C4, SBMA, SMAX1, TFM)
  Promoter: CMV
  Tag / fusion protein: SmBiT (C terminal on backbone)
  Cloning method: Other
How to cite: CMV-AR-SmBiT Expression Vector was a gift from Promega Corporation (Addgene plasmid # 237113 ; http://n2t.net/addgene:237113 ; RRID:Addgene_237113)
